>Addgene plasmid #80074 | pBabe Puro osTIR1-9Myc | addgene full sequence | sequence record 320178 | Addgene NGS Result
CTGCAGCCTGAATATGGGCCAAACAGGATATCTGTGGTAAGCAGTTCCTGCCCCGGCTCAGGGCCAAGAA
CAGATGGAACAGCTGAATATGGGCCAAACAGGATATCTGTGGTAAGCAGTTCCTGCCCCGGCTCAGGGCC
AAGAACAGATGGTCCCCAGATGCGGTCCAGCCCTCAGCAGTTTCTAGAGAACCATCAGATGTTTCCAGGG
TGCCCCAAGGACCTGAAATGACCCTGTGCCTTATTTGAACTAACCAATCAGTTCGCTTCTCGCTTCTGTT
CGCGCGCTTCTGCTCCCCGAGCTCAATAAAAGAGCCCACAACCCCTCACTCGGGGCGCCAGTCCTCCGAT
TGACTGAGTCGCCCGGGTACCCGTGTATCCAATAAACCCTCTTGCAGTTGCATCCGACTTGTGGTCTCGC
TGTTCCTTGGGAGGGTCTCCTCTGAGTGATTGACTACCCGTCAGCGGGGGTCTTTCATTTGGGGGCTCGT
CCGGGATCGGGAGACCCCTGCCCAGGGACCACCGACCCACCACCGGGAGGCAAGCTGGCCAGCAACTTAT
CTGTGTCTGTCCGATTGTCTAGTGTCTATGACTGATTTTATGCGCCTGCGTCGGTACTAGTTAGCTAACT
AGCTCTGTATCTGGCGGACCCGTGGTGGAACTGACGAGTTCTGAACACCCGGCCGCAACCCTGGGAGACG
TCCCAGGGACTTTGGGGGCCGTTTTTGTGGCCCGACCTGAGGAAGGGAGTCGATGTGGAATCCGACCCCG
TCAGGATATGTGGTTCTGGTAGGAGACGAGAACCTAAAACAGTTCCCGCCTCCGTCTGAATTTTTGCTTT
CGGTTTGGAACCGAAGCCGCGCGTCTTGTCTGCTGCAGCGCTGCAGCATCGTTCTGTGTTGTCTCTGTCT
GACTGTGTTTCTGTATTTGTCTGAAAATTAGGGCCAGACTGTTACCACTCCCTTAAGTTTGACCTTAGGT
CACTGGAAAGATGTCGAGCGGATCGCTCACAACCAGTCGGTAGATGTCAAGAAGAGACGTTGGGTTACCT
TCTGCTCTGCAGAATGGCCAACCTTTAACGTCGGATGGCCGCGAGACGGCACCTTTAACCGAGACCTCAT
CACCCAGGTTAAGATCAAGGTCTTTTCACCTGGCCCGCATGGACACCCAGACCAGGTCCCCTACATCGTG
ACCTGGGAAGCCTTGGCTTTTGACCCCCCTCCCTGGGTCAAGCCCTTTGTACACCCTAAGCCTCCGCCTC
CTCTTCCTCCATCCGCCCCGTCTCTCCCCCTTGAACCTCCTCGTTCGACCCCGCCTCGATCCTCCCTTTA
TCCAGCCCTCACTCCTTCTCTAGGCGCCGGCCGGATCCCAGTGTGGTGGTACATCGCCGCCACCATGACG
TACTTCCCGGAGGAGGTGGTGGAGCACATCTTCAGCTTCCTGCCGGCGCAGCGCGACCGCAACACGGTCT
CGCTCGTCTGCAAGGTGTGGTACGAGATCGAGAGGCTGAGCCGCCGCGGCGTCTTCGTGGGCAACTGCTA
CGCCGTGCGCGCCGGCCGCGTCGCCGCGCGGTTCCCCAACGTGCGGGCGCTCACGGTGAAGGGGAAGCCC
CACTTCGCCGACTTCAACCTCGTGCCCCCCGACTGGGGCGGCTACGCGGGGCCGTGGATCGAGGCGGCCG
CGAGGGGATGCCACGGCCTGGAGGAGCTCAGGATGAAGCGGATGGTGGTGTCCGACGAGAGCCTCGAGCT
GCTGGCTCGCTCGTTCCCGCGGTTCAGGGCTCTTGTTCTTATCAGCTGCGAGGGGTTCAGCACTGACGGG
CTAGCCGCCGTCGCGAGCCATTGCAAGCTTCTGAGGGAGTTGGATTTGCAGGAAAATGAAGTGGAGGATC
GAGGGCCTAGGTGGCTTTCCTGCTTCCCTGATTCCTGCACATCACTTGTCTCATTGAATTTTGCCTGCAT
CAAAGGGGAGGTTAATGCTGGTTCACTGGAGAGACTTGTTAGCAGGTCCCCAAACCTGCGGAGTTTGAGG
CTGAATCGATCTGTATCGGTAGATACACTTGCAAAGATACTACTGCGTACCCCTAACTTGGAGGATTTGG
GGACAGGGAATTTGACAGATGACTTCCAAACTGAGTCCTACTTTAAGCTTACCAGTGCTCTGGAGAAATG
CAAGATGTTGAGGAGTTTGTCTGGATTCTGGGATGCTTCTCCTGTTTGCCTGTCATTTATCTACCCCCTG
TGTGCTCAACTGACAGGATTGAACTTGAGCTATGCACCCACACTTGATGCTTCTGACCTTACAAAAATGA
TTAGCCGCTGTGTGAAGCTCCAACGCCTTTGGGTACTGGATTGTATCTCGGACAAAGGCTTGCAAGTGGT
GGCCTCCAGTTGCAAAGACTTGCAAGAACTCAGGGTATTTCCATCAGATTTCTACGTAGCTGGTTATTCT
GCAGTGACAGAGGAGGGACTTGTTGCAGTATCCTTGGGCTGTCCAAAACTGAACTCACTACTGTACTTCT
GTCACCAAATGACTAATGCTGCACTAGTTACTGTCGCCAAGAACTGTCCAAATTTCACACGATTCAGACT
TTGTATTCTTGAGCCAGGGAAGCCTGATGTTGTGACAAGCCAACCATTAGATGAAGGCTTTGGAGCTATT
GTTCGTGAGTGCAAGGGATTACAACGTTTGTCAATATCTGGTCTTCTCACAGACAAAGTTTTCATGTATA
TTGGGAAATATGCAAAACAACTTGAGATGCTTTCTATAGCATTTGCTGGTGACAGTGATAAGGGTATGAT
GCATGTTATGAATGGATGCAAGAATTTAAGGAAACTGGAGATAAGAGATAGCCCGTTTGGTGATGCTGCA
CTCTTGGGGAATTTTGCTAGGTACGAGACAATGCGATCCCTTTGGATGTCATCTTGCAATGTCACGTTAA
AGGGGTGCCAAGTCCTTGCGTCAAAGATGCCGATGCTCAATGTTGAGGTCATAAATGAGCGGGATGGTAG
CAATGAAATGGAGGAAAACCATGGAGATCTGCCTAAAGTGGAGAAATTATATGTGTACCGCACAACTGCT
GGGGCGAGGGATGATGCACCAAATTTTGTTAAAATCCTAGTCGACTCCGGTTCTGCTGCTAGTGGTGAAC
AAAAGTTGATTTCTGAAGAAGATTTGAACGGTGAACAAAAGCTAATCTCCGAGGAAGACTTGAACGGTGA
ACAAAAATTAATCTCAGAAGAAGACTTGAACGGATCCTCTAGAGGTGAACAAAAGTTGATTTCTGAAGAA
GATTTGAACGGTGAACAAAAGCTAATCTCCGAGGAAGACTTGAACGGTGAACAAAAATTAATCTCAGAAG
AAGACTTGAACGGATCCTCTAGAGGTGAACAAAAGTTGATTTCTGAAGAAGATTTGAACGGTGAACAAAA
GCTAATCTCCGAGGAAGACTTGAACGGTGAACAAAAATTAATCTCAGAAGAAGACTTGAACGGATCCACT
AGCTAAAAAGTGGAACGATCATTCGAATTCGCCAGCACAGTGGTCGACCCTGTGGAATGTGTGTCAGTTA
GGGTGTGGAAAGTCCCCAGGCTCCCCAGCAGGCAGAAGTATGCAAAGCATGCATCTCAATTAGTCAGCAA
CCAGGTGTGGAAAGTCCCCAGGCTCCCCAGCAGGCAGAAGTATGCAAAGCATGCATCTCAATTAGTCAGC
AACCATAGTCCCGCCCCTAACTCCGCCCATCCCGCCCCTAACTCCGCCCAGTTCCGCCCATTCTCCGCCC
CATGGCTGACTAATTTTTTTTATTTATGCAGAGGCCGAGGCCGCCTCGGCCTCTGAGCTATTCCAGAAGT
AGTGAGGAGGCTTTTTTGGAGGCCTAGGCTTTTGCAAAAAGCTTACCATGACCGAGTACAAGCCCACGGT
GCGCCTCGCCACCCGCGACGACGTCCCCAGGGCCGTACGCACCCTCGCCGCCGCGTTCGCCGACTACCCC
GCCACGCGCCACACCGTCGATCCGGACCGCCACATCGAGCGGGTCACCGAGCTGCAAGAACTCTTCCTCA
CGCGCGTCGGGCTCGACATCGGCAAGGTGTGGGTCGCGGACGACGGCGCCGCGGTGGCGGTCTGGACCAC
GCCGGAGAGCGTCGAAGCGGGGGCGGTGTTCGCCGAGATCGGCCCGCGCATGGCCGAGTTGAGCGGTTCC
CGGCTGGCCGCGCAGCAACAGATGGAAGGCCTCCTGGCGCCGCACCGGCCCAAGGAGCCCGCGTGGTTCC
TGGCCACCGTCGGCGTCTCGCCCGACCACCAGGGCAAGGGTCTGGGCAGCGCCGTCGTGCTCCCCGGAGT
GGAGGCGGCCGAGCGCGCCGGGGTGCCCGCCTTCCTGGAGACCTCCGCGCCCCGCAACCTCCCCTTCTAC
GAGCGGCTCGGCTTCACCGTCACCGCCGACGTCGAGGTGCCCGAAGGACCGCGCACCTGGTGCATGACCC
GCAAGCCCGGTGCCTGACGCCCGCCCCACGACCCGCAGCGCCCGACCGAAAGGAGCGCACGACCCCATGC
ATCGATAAAATAAAAGATTTTATTTAGTCTCCAGAAAAAGGGGGGAATGAAAGACCCCACCTGTAGGTTT
GGCAAGCTAGCTTAAGTAACGCCATTTTGCAAGGCATGGAAAAATACATAACTGAGAATAGAGAAGTTCA
GATCAAGGTCAGGAACAGATGGAACAGCTGAATATGGGCCAAACAGGATATCTGTGGTAAGCAGTTCCTG
CCCCGGCTCAGGGCCAAGAACAGATGGAACAGCTGAATATGGGCCAAACAGGATATCTGTGGTAAGCAGT
TCCTGCCCCGGCTCAGGGCCAAGAACAGATGGTCCCCAGATGCGGTCCAGCCCTCAGCAGTTTCTAGAGA
ACCATCAGATGTTTCCAGGGTGCCCCAAGGACCTGAAATGACCCTGTGCCTTATTTGAACTAACCAATCA
GTTCGCTTCTCGCTTCTGTTCGCGCGCTTCTGCTCCCCGAGCTCAATAAAAGAGCCCACAACCCCTCACT
CGGGGCGCCAGTCCTCCGATTGACTGAGTCGCCCGGGTACCCGTGTATCCAATAAACCCTCTTGCAGTTG
CATCCGACTTGTGGTCTCGCTGTTCCTTGGGAGGGTCTCCTCTGAGTGATTGACTMCMMKWMASCSKSKK
KCWKTYRCATSCGACTTGTGGTCTCGCTGTTCCTTGGGAGGGTCTCCTCTGAGTGATTGACTACCCGTCA
GCGGGGGTCTTTCACATGCAGCATGTATCAAAATTAATTTGGTTTTTTTTCTTAAGTATTTACATTAAAT
GGCCATAGTTGCATTAATGAATCGGCCAACGCGCGGGGAGAGGCGGTTTGCGTATTGGGCGCTCTTCCGC
TTCCTCGCTCACTGACTCGCTGCGCTCGGTCGTTCGGCTGCGGCGAGCGGTATCAGCTCACTCAAAGGCG
GTAATACGGTTATCCACAGAATCAGGGGATAACGCAGGAAAGAACATGTGAGCAAAAGGCCAGCAAAAGG
CCAGGAACCGTAAAAAGGCCGCGTTGCTGGCGTTTTTCCATAGGCTCCGCCCCCCTGACGAGCATCACAA
AAATCGACGCTCAAGTCAGAGGTGGCGAAACCCGACAGGACTATAAAGATACCAGGCGTTTCCCCCTGGA
AGCTCCCTCGTGCGCTCTCCTGTTCCGACCCTGCCGCTTACCGGATACCTGTCCGCCTTTCTCCCTTCGG
GAAGCGTGGCGCTTTCTCATAGCTCACGCTGTAGGTATCTCAGTTCGGTGTAGGTCGTTCGCTCCAAGCT
GGGCTGTGTGCACGAACCCCCCGTTCAGCCCGACCGCTGCGCCTTATCCGGTAACTATCGTCTTGAGTCC
AACCCGGTAAGACACGACTTATCGCCACTGGCAGCAGCCACTGGTAACAGGATTAGCAGAGCGAGGTATG
TAGGCGGTGCTACAGAGTTCTTGAAGTGGTGGCCTAACTACGGCTACACTAGAAGAACAGTATTTGGTAT
CTGCGCTCTGCTGAAGCCAGTTACCTTCGGAAAAAGAGTTGGTAGCTCTTGATCCGGCAAACAAACCACC
GCTGGTAGCGGTGGTTTTTTTGTTTGCAAGCAGCAGATTACGCGCAGAAAAAAAGGATCTCAAGAAGATC
CTTTGATCTTTTCTACGGGGTCTGACGCTCAGTGGAACGAAAACTCACGTTAAGGGATTTTGGTCATGAG
ATTATCAAAAAGGATCTTCACCTAGATCCTTTTGCGGCCGCAAATCAATCTAAAGTATATATGAGTAAAC
TTGGTCTGACAGTTACCAATGCTTAATCAGTGAGGCACCTATCTCAGCGATCTGTCTATTTCGTTCATCC
ATAGTTGCCTGACTCCCCGTCGTGTAGATAACTACGATACGGGAGGGCTTACCATCTGGCCCCAGTGCTG
CAATGATACCGCGAGACCCACGCTCACCGGCTCCAGATTTATCAGCAATAAACCAGCCAGCCGGAAGGGC
CGAGCGCAGAAGTGGTCCTGCAACTTTATCCGCCTCCATCCAGTCTATTAATTGTTGCCGGGAAGCTAGA
GTAAGTAGTTCGCCAGTTAATAGTTTGCGCAACGTTGTTGCCATTGCTACAGGCATCGTGGTGTCACGCT
CGTCGTTTGGTATGGCTTCATTCAGCTCCGGTTCCCAACGATCAAGGCGAGTTACATGATCCCCCATGTT
GTGCAAAAAAGCGGTTAGCTCCTTCGGTCCTCCGATCGTTGTCAGAAGTAAGTTGGCCGCAGTGTTATCA
CTCATGGTTATGGCAGCACTGCATAATTCTCTTACTGTCATGCCATCCGTAAGATGCTTTTCTGTGACTG
GTGAGTACTCAACCAAGTCATTCTGAGAATAGTGTATGCGGCGACCGAGTTGCTCTTGCCCGGCGTCAAT
ACGGGATAATACCGCGCCACATAGCAGAACTTTAAAAGTGCTCATCATTGGAAAACGTTCTTCGGGGCGA
AAACTCTCAAGGATCTTACCGCTGTTGAGATCCAGTTCGATGTAACCCACTCGTGCACCCAACTGATCTT
CAGCATCTTTTACTTTCACCAGCGTTTCTGGGTGAGCAAAAACAGGAAGGCAAAATGCCGCAAAAAAGGG
AATAAGGGCGACACGGAAATGTTGAATACTCATACTCTTCCTTTTTCAATATTATTGAAGCATTTATCAG
GGTTATTGTCTCATGAGCGGATACATATTTGAATGTATTTAGAAAAATAAACAAATAGGGGTTCCGCGCA
CATTTCCCCGAAAAGTGCCAC
Features (pLannotate 1.2.2; 13 found; start..end, strand, type, name):
      8..477     +  LTR            LTR: long terminal repeat from Moloney murine leukemia virus
    601..875     +  misc_feature   MESV Ψ (fragment): packaging signal of murine embryonic stem cell virus
    942..1358    +  CDS            gag (truncated): truncated Moloney murine leukemia virus (MMLV) gag gene lacking the start codon
   1395..3119    +  CDS            OsTIR1: rice transport inhibitor response 1 protein F-box protein that mediates auxin-dependent interaction of a ubiquitin ligase with an auxin-inducible degron (Tan et al., 2007)
   3144..3494    +  CDS            13xMyc (fragment): 13 tandem Myc epitope tags
   3559..3888    +  promoter       SV40 promoter: SV40 enhancer and early promoter
   3898..4497    +  CDS            PuroR: puromycin N-acetyltransferase; pac from Streptomyces alboniger; confers resistance to puromycin
   4596..5165    +  LTR            LTR: long terminal repeat from Moloney murine leukemia virus
   5188..5264    +  LTR            3' LTR (ΔU3) (fragment): self-inactivating 3' long terminal repeat (LTR) from Moloney murine leukemia virus
   5330..5382    -  CDS            lacI (fragment): lac repressor; lacI; The lac repressor binds to the lac operator to inhibit transcription in E. coli. This inhibition can be relieved by adding lactose or isopropyl-β-D-thiogalactopyranoside (IPTG).
   5565..6153    -  rep_origin     ori: high-copy-number ColE1/pMB1/pBR322/pUC origin of replication
   6313..7173    -  CDS            AmpR: β-lactamase; bla; confers resistance to ampicillin, carbenicillin, and related antibiotics
   7174..7278    -  promoter       AmpR promoter: bla
