[The description below was written by a language model from this plasmid's Addgene catalogue record and pLannotate feature annotations shown in this document.]
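Description:
pBabe Puro osTIR1-9Myc is a Moloney murine leukemia virus-based retroviral vector built on the pBabe backbone for stable expression of the rice (Oryza sativa) auxin receptor F-box protein OsTIR1 in mammalian cell lines. In bacteria it is maintained as a high-copy plasmid through a ColE1/pUC-type origin and selected with ampicillin via the β-lactamase gene and its native promoter.

The proviral region is flanked by MMLV long terminal repeats and carries a packaging signal (Ψ) followed by a truncated gag segment lacking its start codon, which extends the packaging region and improves encapsidation of the genomic RNA when the plasmid is introduced into a packaging cell line. The OsTIR1 coding sequence sits immediately downstream and is fused at its C terminus to nine tandem Myc epitopes; the automated annotation labels this as a fragment of a 13xMyc array, consistent with a shorter repeat. The catalogue lists the promoter as "Gag", but no separate internal promoter is annotated upstream of the insert, so in this pBabe arrangement transcription is expected to come from the 5' LTR. Downstream, an SV40 enhancer/early promoter drives puromycin N-acetyltransferase, allowing selection of transduced cells with puromycin. Short annotated fragments of a ΔU3 LTR and lacI appear to be backbone remnants.

The construct supplies the TIR1 component of the auxin-inducible degradation system. OsTIR1 assembles with the host SCF ubiquitin ligase and, in the presence of auxin, recruits proteins tagged with an auxin-inducible degron for ubiquitination and rapid proteasomal depletion. The Myc tag allows TIR1 expression to be verified in the stable lines.
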