Addgene plasmid #80074: pBabe Puro osTIR1-9Myc
Purpose: Retroviral vector for stable expression of osTIR1-9Myc in mammalian cell lines
Depositing lab: Andrew Holland. Depositing organization: Johns Hopkins University and School of Medicine. Publication: Applying the auxin-inducible degradation system for rapid protein depletion in mammalian cells. Lambrus BG, Moyer TC, Holland AJ. Methods Cell Biol. 2018;144:107-135. doi: 10.1016/bs.mcb.2018.03.004. Epub 2018 Apr 5. PubMed 29804665.
Backbone
  Vector backbone: pBabe
  Backbone size w/o insert (bp): 5213
  Total vector size (bp): 7307
  Vector type: Retroviral
  Selectable markers: Puromycin
Growth in bacteria
  Bacterial resistance: Ampicillin, 100 μg/mL
  Growth temperature: 37°C
  Growth strain: Top10
  Copy number: High Copy
Gene/Insert
  Gene/Insert name: OsTIR1 (alt name: TRANSPORT INHIBITOR RESPONSE 1)
  Species: O. sativa
  Insert size (bp): 2094
  Entrez Gene: TIR1 (a.k.a. AT3G62980, AtTIR1, TRANSPORT INHIBITOR RESPONSE 1)
  Promoter: Gag
  Tag / fusion protein: 9 x Myc (C terminal on insert)
  Cloning method: Gibson Cloning
  Sequencing primers: 5′ pBabe Fow; 3′ pBabe Rev
Terms and licenses: Academic/Nonprofit Terms; Industry Terms: Not Available to Industry
Depositor comments: The osTIR1-9Myc was a kind gift from Masato Kanemaki (National Institute of Genetics, Mishima, Japan).
How to cite: pBabe Puro osTIR1-9Myc was a gift from Andrew Holland (Addgene plasmid # 80074)
