>Addgene plasmid #80074 | pBabe Puro osTIR1-9Myc | addgene partial sequence | sequence record 153797 | pBABE3 5'-ACCCTAACTGACACACATTCC-3'
ATGATCGTTCCACTTTTTAGCTAGTGGATCCGTTCAAGTCTTCTTCTGAGATTAATTTTTGTTCACCGTT
CAAGTCTTCCTCGGAGATTAGCTTTTGTTCACCGTTCAAATCTTCTTCAGAAATCAACTTTTGTTCACCT
CTAGAGGATCCGTTCAAGTCTTCTTCTGAGATTAATTTTTGTTCACCGTTCAAGTCTTCCTCGGAGATTA
GCTTTTGTTCACCGTTCAAATCTTCTTCAGAAATCAACTTTTGTTCACCTCTAGAGGATCCGTTCAAGTC
TTCTTCTGAGATTAATTTTTGTTCACCGTTCAAGTCTTCCTCGGAGATTAGCTTTTGTTCACCGTTCAAA
TCTTCTTCAGAAATCAACTTTTGTTCACCACTAGCAGCAGAACCGGAGTCGACTAGGATTTTAACAAAAT
TTGGTGCATCATCCCTCGCCCCAGCAGTTGTGCGGTACACATATAATTTCTCCACTTTAGGCAGATCTCC
ATGGTTTTCCTCCATTTCATTGCTACCATCCCGCTCATTTATGACCTCAACATTGAGCATCGGCATCTTT
GACGCAAGGACTTGGCACCCCTTTAACGTGACATTGCAAGATGACATCCAAAGGGATCGCATTGTCTCGT
ACCTAGCAAAATTCCCCAAGAGTGCAGCATCACCAAACGGGCTATCTCTTATCTCCAGTTTCCTTAAATT
CTTGCATCCATTCATAACATGCATCATACCCTTATCACTGTCACCAGCAAATGCTATAGAAAGCATCTCA
AGTTGTTTTGCATATTTCCCAATATACATGAAAACTTTGTCTGTGAGAAGACCAGATATTGACAAACGTT
GTAATCCCTTGCACTCACGAACAATAGCTCCAA
