>Addgene plasmid #80074 | pBabe Puro osTIR1-9Myc | addgene partial sequence | sequence record 153801 | SV40pro-F2 5'-CCCCATGGCTGACTAATTTTT-3'
CGCCTCGGCCTCTGAGCTATTCCAGAAGTAGTGAGGAGGCTTTTTTGGAGGCCTAGGCTTTTGCAAAAAG
CTTACCATGACCGAGTACAAGCCCACGGTGCGCCTCGCCACCCGCGACGACGTCCCCAGGGCCGTACGCA
CCCTCGCCGCCGCGTTCGCCGACTACCCCGCCACGCGCCACACCGTCGATCCGGACCGCCACATCGAGCG
GGTCACCGAGCTGCAAGAACTCTTCCTCACGCGCGTCGGGCTCGACATCGGCAAGGTGTGGGTCGCGGAC
GACGGCGCCGCGGTGGCGGTCTGGACCACGCCGGAGAGCGTCGAAGCGGGGGCGGTGTTCGCCGAGATCG
GCCCGCGCATGGCCGAGTTGAGCGGTTCCCGGCTGGCCGCGCAGCAACAGATGGAAGGCCTCCTGGCGCC
GCACCGGCCCAAGGAGCCCGCGTGGTTCCTGGCCACCGTCGGCGTCTCGCCCGACCACCAGGGCAAGGGT
CTGGGCAGCGCCGTCGTGCTCCCCGGAGTGGAGGCGGCCGAGCGCGCCGGGGTGCCCGCCTTCCTGGAGA
CCTCCGCGCCCCGCAACCTCCCCTTCTACGAGCGGCTCGGCTTCACCGTCACCGCCGACGTCGAGGTGCC
CGAAGGACCGCGCACCTGGTGCATGACCCGCAAGCCCGGTGCCTGACGCCCGCCCCACGACCCGCAGCGC
CCGACCGAAAGGAGCGCACGACCCCATGCATCGATAAAATAAAAGATTTTATTTAGTCTCCAGAAAAAGG
GGGGAATGAAAGACCCCACCTGTAGGTTTGGCAAGCTAGCTTAAGTAACGCCATTTTGCAAGGCATGGAA
AAATACATAACTGAGAATAGAGAAGTTCAGATCAAGGTCAGGAACAGATGGAACAGCTGAATATGGGCCA
A
